Addgene plasmid #241075: pDMJ2-SARS-CoV-2-Spike (BA.2.75-3b)
Purpose: Expresses SARS-CoV-2 spike (BA.2.75-3b) protein for creating pseudotyped virus
Depositing lab: Jeremy Luban. Depositing organization: University of Massachusetts, Worcester. Publication: Computationally designed proteins mimic antibody immune evasion in viral evolution. Youssef N, Gurev S, Ghantous F, Brock KP, Jaimes JA, Thadani NN, Dauphin A, Sherman AC, Yurkovetskiy L, Soto D, Estanboulieh R, Kotzen B, Notin P, Kollasch AW, Cohen AA, Dross SE, Erasmus J, Fuller DH, Bjorkman PJ, Lemieux JE, Luban J, Seaman MS, Marks DS. Immunity. 2025 May 6:S1074-7613(25)00178-5. doi: 10.1016/j.immuni.2025.04.015. PubMed 40345199.
Backbone
  Vector backbone: pDMJ2
  Vector type: Mammalian Expression
Growth in bacteria
  Bacterial resistance: Ampicillin, 100 μg/mL
  Growth temperature: 37°C
  Growth strain: DH5alpha
  Copy number: High Copy
Gene/Insert
  Gene/Insert name: Spike (BA.2.75-3b)
  Species: SARS-CoV-2
  Mutation: T19I,L24del,P25del,P26del,A27S,G142D,K147E,W152R,F157L,I210V,V213G,G257S,G339D,S371F,S373P,S375F,T376A,D405N,R408S,K417N,N440K,G446S,N460K,S477N,T478K,E484A,Q493R,Q498R,N501Y,Y505H,K529L,D614G,H655Y,N679K,P681H,N764K,D796Y,Q954H,N969K
  Entrez Gene: S (a.k.a. GU280_gp02, spike glycoprotein)
  Cloning method: Gene Synthesis
Terms and licenses: Academic/Nonprofit Terms; Industry Terms: Not Available to Industry
How to cite: pDMJ2-SARS-CoV-2-Spike (BA.2.75-3b) was a gift from Jeremy Luban (Addgene plasmid # 241075 ; http://n2t.net/addgene:241075 ; RRID:Addgene_241075)
