[The description below was written by a language model from this plasmid's Addgene catalogue record and pLannotate feature annotations shown in this document.]
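Description:
pDMJ2-SARS-CoV-2-Spike (BA.2.75-3b) is a 7,383-nt mammalian expression plasmid on the pDMJ2 backbone that drives transient expression of a SARS-CoV-2 spike glycoprotein variant for pseudotyping viral particles. It is propagated in E. coli as a high-copy plasmid through a ColE1/pUC-type origin and selected with ampicillin via a β-lactamase gene under its own bla promoter; a short fragment of the pBR322 basis-of-mobility region is also annotated. No mammalian selection marker or reporter is annotated, consistent with use by transient transfection.

The expression cassette begins with the human cytomegalovirus immediate-early enhancer and promoter, followed by a fragment of the HTLV-1 5' LTR and a fragment of modified CMV intron A. Leader elements of this kind are commonly placed between a promoter and an open reading frame to boost transcript processing and translation. The spike coding sequence (about 3.76 kb, made by gene synthesis) sits immediately downstream and is terminated by the bovine growth hormone polyadenylation signal. No epitope tags are annotated.

The insert carries a long list of substitutions relative to the reference spike. These include an N-terminal domain deletion of residues 24 to 26 with A27S, many receptor-binding-domain changes (for example G339D, K417N, N460K, E484A, Q493R, N501Y and Y505H), and D614G, H655Y, N679K and P681H. The "3b" designation and the associated publication on computationally designed proteins that mimic antibody immune evasion suggest a designed derivative of the BA.2.75 lineage. However, the record does not state which changes are designed. The stated use is supplying this spike as the envelope protein on pseudotyped virus; the packaging and reporter components needed for this are not part of the plasmid.
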