Features (pLannotate 1.2.2; 10 found; start..end, strand, type, name):
      1..3756    +  CDS            S: SPIKE_SARS2 - Experimental evidence at protein level: Swiss-Prot protein existence level 1. [Spike glycoprotein]: May down-regulate host tetherin (BST2) by lysosomal degradation, thereby counteracting its antiviral activity. From Severe acute respiratory syndrome coronavirus 2 (2019-nCoV) (SARS-CoV-2).
   3779..4003    +  polyA_signal   bGH poly(A) signal: bovine growth hormone polyadenylation signal
   4418..5006    -  rep_origin     ori: high-copy-number ColE1/pMB1/pBR322/pUC origin of replication
   5177..6037    -  CDS            AmpR: β-lactamase; bla; confers resistance to ampicillin, carbenicillin, and related antibiotics
   6038..6142    -  promoter       AmpR promoter: bla
   6182..6239    +  misc_feature   bom (fragment): basis of mobility region from pBR322
   6325..6704    +  enhancer       CMV enhancer: human cytomegalovirus immediate early enhancer
   6705..6908    +  promoter       CMV promoter: human cytomegalovirus (CMV) immediate early promoter
   6997..7224    +  LTR            5' LTR (truncated) (fragment): truncated 5' long terminal repeat (LTR) from human T-cell leukemia virus (HTLV) type 1
   7228..7338    +  intron         CMV intron (fragment): modified intron A from human cytomegalovirus
>Addgene plasmid #241075 | pDMJ2-SARS-CoV-2-Spike (BA.2.75-3b) | addgene full sequence | sequence record 486200 | Addgene NGS Result
ATGTTCGTGTTTCTGGTTCTTCTTCCCCTGGTGTCTAGTCAGTGCGTCAACTTGATCACGCGAACACAGA
GCTACACCAATTCCTTTACACGAGGCGTCTACTATCCCGACAAGGTGTTCCGAAGCAGTGTTTTGCACTC
CACGCAGGACCTTTTCTTGCCCTTCTTCTCAAATGTGACTTGGTTTCATGCAATACACGTATCCGGGACT
AATGGCACTAAGAGATTCGACAATCCCGTGTTGCCTTTTAACGACGGCGTGTATTTTGCCAGTACAGAAA
AGAGCAATATTATCCGGGGATGGATCTTCGGCACGACTCTGGATAGTAAAACACAATCCCTGCTGATCGT
GAATAATGCGACAAACGTCGTCATAAAAGTCTGCGAGTTCCAGTTCTGCAACGACCCTTTCCTCGACGTG
TATTACCATGAGAACAATAAATCTCGGATGGAAAGTGAGCTGCGCGTGTACTCCAGTGCAAATAACTGTA
CTTTTGAGTACGTAAGCCAGCCTTTCCTGATGGACCTCGAAGGGAAACAGGGGAACTTTAAGAACCTGCG
CGAATTCGTGTTCAAGAACATCGACGGTTATTTTAAAATATACAGCAAGCACACCCCTGTGAACCTGGGC
AGAGATTTGCCACAAGGTTTTAGCGCCCTGGAACCCCTCGTGGACCTTCCTATCGGCATCAACATCACGC
GCTTCCAAACTCTGCTCGCACTGCATCGGTCTTATCTGACCCCTGGAGATTCATCCTCAAGCTGGACCGC
GGGTGCTGCTGCATATTATGTGGGATATCTGCAGCCTAGGACCTTCCTGCTCAAATACAACGAGAACGGC
ACCATCACTGACGCTGTTGATTGCGCGCTGGACCCATTGTCTGAAACCAAATGCACACTGAAAAGCTTCA
CAGTCGAGAAGGGCATTTACCAGACGAGCAACTTCAGAGTTCAGCCCACAGAGAGCATCGTTCGCTTCCC
CAACATTACCAATTTGTGCCCATTCGACGAGGTCTTTAACGCAACTAGATTTGCCAGTGTTTACGCCTGG
AACAGGAAACGGATATCCAATTGCGTGGCCGATTACAGCGTACTGTACAATTTCGCTCCCTTTTTCGCCT
TTAAATGCTACGGTGTCTCCCCTACGAAGCTGAATGATCTGTGCTTTACTAATGTCTATGCGGACAGCTT
CGTTATTAGAGGTAACGAGGTCAGCCAAATCGCCCCAGGGCAGACTGGAAACATAGCCGACTACAATTAC
AAACTGCCAGATGATTTCACCGGCTGCGTCATCGCCTGGAACTCCAATAAGCTCGATAGTAAAGTGAGCG
GCAATTACAACTATCTCTATAGGCTGTTTCGAAAGAGCAAGCTGAAACCTTTTGAGCGGGACATTTCAAC
AGAGATCTACCAGGCCGGAAACAAGCCCTGCAACGGGGTCGCCGGGTTCAATTGTTACTTCCCGCTGCGG
AGCTATGGATTTCGGCCGACTTACGGCGTTGGCCACCAGCCATATCGGGTGGTGGTGCTGTCATTTGAGC
TGCTTCATGCGCCTGCTACAGTATGTGGGCCTAAACTGTCTACCAATCTGGTGAAAAATAAGTGCGTGAA
CTTCAACTTCAATGGCCTCACCGGGACAGGCGTGTTGACAGAATCCAATAAGAAATTCCTGCCATTCCAG
CAGTTCGGCAGGGATATCGCAGACACGACCGATGCGGTGCGAGATCCCCAGACATTGGAGATTCTGGACA
TTACTCCTTGTTCTTTTGGAGGAGTGAGTGTTATTACTCCCGGCACAAATACCTCAAATCAAGTCGCTGT
GCTGTATCAAGGTGTAAACTGTACCGAGGTCCCCGTGGCTATTCACGCCGACCAGCTGACCCCAACATGG
CGGGTATACAGCACCGGTTCTAATGTATTCCAGACCAGAGCCGGCTGCCTCATTGGAGCCGAGTACGTGA
ACAACTCTTATGAATGTGATATACCGATTGGAGCAGGTATCTGCGCCTCTTATCAGACCCAGACAAAGAG
CCACAGAAGGGCTAGGAGCGTGGCCTCCCAGTCCATAATCGCCTATACAATGTCACTGGGGGCTGAAAAT
TCAGTGGCATACAGTAACAACTCTATCGCTATCCCCACAAATTTTACCATCTCTGTGACTACAGAGATCC
TGCCAGTGTCTATGACTAAAACCTCCGTGGACTGTACCATGTACATCTGTGGTGATAGCACCGAATGTTC
CAACCTGCTCCTGCAGTACGGCAGCTTCTGCACACAGCTGAAGAGGGCACTGACAGGAATCGCCGTCGAA
CAGGATAAGAACACTCAGGAGGTGTTTGCGCAGGTTAAGCAGATTTACAAGACGCCACCAATCAAGTACT
TCGGTGGGTTCAATTTCTCTCAAATTCTGCCTGATCCTTCTAAGCCATCTAAGCGGAGCTTTATAGAGGA
TTTGCTCTTTAATAAGGTGACCCTCGCCGATGCTGGATTTATTAAGCAGTATGGCGACTGTTTGGGAGAC
ATTGCTGCTCGCGATCTGATATGTGCCCAGAAATTCAACGGGCTGACCGTACTCCCACCGCTGCTCACTG
ATGAGATGATCGCACAATATACCAGCGCCCTGCTGGCCGGCACTATTACATCCGGCTGGACGTTCGGAGC
AGGAGCCGCACTGCAAATACCTTTTGCCATGCAGATGGCATATCGCTTCAATGGGATCGGGGTGACCCAG
AACGTCCTGTACGAAAACCAGAAACTTATCGCTAACCAGTTCAATTCCGCCATTGGTAAAATCCAGGACA
GCTTGAGTTCCACAGCCAGCGCCCTCGGGAAATTGCAAGATGTAGTCAATCACAATGCACAAGCCCTGAA
TACTCTCGTCAAGCAACTGTCATCCAAGTTCGGTGCTATATCCTCCGTGCTGAATGATATCCTTAGTAGA
TTGGATAAGGTGGAGGCAGAAGTCCAGATCGACCGGCTTATTACTGGAAGGCTGCAGAGTCTGCAGACGT
ACGTCACGCAGCAGCTTATCAGAGCCGCCGAGATTAGAGCATCTGCGAATCTGGCTGCTACAAAGATGAG
TGAATGCGTGCTCGGGCAATCAAAGCGGGTCGACTTTTGTGGGAAGGGGTACCACCTCATGAGCTTCCCC
CAATCCGCCCCACATGGCGTTGTGTTCCTGCATGTTACTTACGTTCCCGCTCAAGAGAAGAACTTTACTA
CCGCTCCGGCGATCTGCCACGACGGTAAGGCACACTTTCCACGCGAAGGCGTCTTTGTTAGCAATGGAAC
ACACTGGTTTGTTACCCAGAGGAACTTTTATGAGCCCCAGATAATCACAACCGACAACACATTCGTATCT
GGGAACTGTGACGTAGTTATTGGGATCGTGAACAACACCGTGTACGATCCTCTCCAACCGGAACTTGACT
CTTTCAAGGAGGAACTGGATAAGTACTTTAAGAATCACACCTCACCCGATGTTGACCTCGGCGACATTTC
AGGAATTAATGCTAGCGTGGTGAACATCCAGAAAGAGATTGATAGACTTAACGAAGTGGCCAAGAACCTC
AACGAATCACTTATTGACCTGCAGGAGCTGGGAAAATATGAGCAGTACATTAAATGGCCTTGGTACATTT
GGCTGGGCTTTATAGCAGGCCTGATCGCTATCGTCATGGTGACCATCATGCTTTGTTGTATGACTAGCTG
CTGCAGCTGCCTCAAGGGCTGTTGTAGCTGCGGCTCTTGCTGTAAATAATGATGAGGATCCAGATCTGCT
GTGCCTTCTAGTTGCCAGCCATCTGTTGTTTGCCCCTCCCCCGTGCCTTCCTTGACCCTGGAAGGTGCCA
CTCCCACTGTCCTTTCCTAATAAAATGAGGAAATTGCATCGCATTGTCTGAGTAGGTGTCATTCTATTCT
GGGGGGTGGGGTGGGGCAGGACAGCAAGGGGGAGGATTGGGAAGACAATAGCAGGCATGCTGGGGATGCG
GTGGGCTCTATGGGTACCCAGGTGCTGAAGAATTGACCCGGTTCCTCCTGGGCCAGAAAGAAGCAGGCAC
ATCCCCTTCTCTGTGACACACCCTGTCCACGCCCCTGGTTCTTAGTTCCAGCCCCACTCATAGGACACTC
ATAGCTCAGGAGGGCTCCGCCTTCAATCCCACCCGCTAAAGTACTTGGAGCGGTCTCTCCCTCCCTCATC
AGCCCACCAAACCAAACCTAGCCTCCAAGAGTGGGAAGAAATTAAAGCAAGATAGGCTATTAAGTGCAGA
GGGAGAGAAAATGCCTCCAACATGTGAGGAAGTAATGAGAGAAATCATAGAATTTTAAGGCCATGATTTA
AGGCCAATCGGAAAGAACATGTGAGCAAAAGGCCAGCAAAAGGCCAGGAACCGTAAAAAGGCCGCGTTGC
TGGCGTTTTTCCATAGGCTCCGCCCCCCTGACGAGCATCACAAAAATCGACGCTCAAGTCAGAGGTGGCG
AAACCCGACAGGACTATAAAGATACCAGGCGTTTCCCCCTGGAAGCTCCCTCGTGCGCTCTCCTGTTCCG
ACCCTGCCGCTTACCGGATACCTGTCCGCCTTTCTCCCTTCGGGAAGCGTGGCGCTTTCTCATAGCTCAC
GCTGTAGGTATCTCAGTTCGGTGTAGGTCGTTCGCTCCAAGCTGGGCTGTGTGCACGAACCCCCCGTTCA
GCCCGACCGCTGCGCCTTATCCGGTAACTATCGTCTTGAGTCCAACCCGGTAAGACACGACTTATCGCCA
CTGGCAGCAGCCACTGGTAACAGGATTAGCAGAGCGAGGTATGTAGGCGGTGCTACAGAGTTCTTGAAGT
GGTGGCCTAACTACGGCTACACTAGAAGAACAGTATTTGGTATCTGCGCTCTGCTGAAGCCAGTTACCTT
CGGAAAAAGAGTTGGTAGCTCTTGATCCGGCAAACAAACCACCGCTGGTAGCGGTGGTTTTTTTGTTTGC
AAGCAGCAGATTACGCGCAGAAAAAAAGGATCTCAAGAAGATCCTTTGATCTTTTCTACGGGGTCTGACG
CTCAGTGGAACGAAAACTCACGTTAAGGGATTTTGGTCATGAGATTATCAAAAAGGATCTTCACCTAGAT
CCTTTTAAATTAAAAATGAAGTTTTAAATCAATCTAAAGTATATATGAGTAAACTTGGTCTGACAGTTAC
CAATGCTTAATCAGTGAGGCACCTATCTCAGCGATCTGTCTATTTCGTTCATCCATAGTTGCCTGACTCC
CCGTCGTGTAGATAACTACGATACGGGAGGGCTTACCATCTGGCCCCAGTGCTGCAATGATACCGCGAGA
CCCACGCTCACCGGCTCCAGATTTATCAGCAATAAACCAGCCAGCCGGAAGGGCCGAGCGCAGAAGTGGT
CCTGCAACTTTATCCGCCTCCATCCAGTCTATTAATTGTTGCCGGGAAGCTAGAGTAAGTAGTTCGCCAG
TTAATAGTTTGCGCAACGTTGTTGCCATTGCTACAGGCATCGTGGTGTCACGCTCGTCGTTTGGTATGGC
TTCATTCAGCTCCGGTTCCCAACGATCAAGGCGAGTTACATGATCCCCCATGTTGTGCAAAAAAGCGGTT
AGCTCCTTCGGTCCTCCGATCGTTGTCAGAAGTAAGTTGGCCGCAGTGTTATCACTCATGGTTATGGCAG
CACTGCATAATTCTCTTACTGTCATGCCATCCGTAAGATGCTTTTCTGTGACTGGTGAGTACTCAACCAA
GTCATTCTGAGAATAGTGTATGCGGCGACCGAGTTGCTCTTGCCCGGCGTCAATACGGGATAATACCGCG
CCACATAGCAGAACTTTAAAAGTGCTCATCATTGGAAAACGTTCTTCGGGGCGAAAACTCTCAAGGATCT
TACCGCTGTTGAGATCCAGTTCGATGTAACCCACTCGTGCACCCAACTGATCTTCAGCATCTTTTACTTT
CACCAGCGTTTCTGGGTGAGCAAAAACAGGAAGGCAAAATGCCGCAAAAAAGGGAATAAGGGCGACACGG
AAATGTTGAATACTCATACTCTTCCTTTTTCAATATTATTGAAGCATTTATCAGGGTTATTGTCTCATGA
GCGGATACATATTTGAATGTATTTAGAAAAATAAACAAATAGGGGTTCCGCGCACATTTCCCCGAAAAGT
GCCACCTGACGTCCCAATGATTGCACCATATGCGGTGTGAAATACCGCACAGATGCGTAAGGAGAAAATA
CCGCATCAGATTGGCTATTGGCCATTGCATACGTTGTATCCATATCATAATATGTACATTTATATTGGCT
CATGTCCAACATTACCGCCATGTTGACATTGATTATTGACTAGTTATTAATAGTAATCAATTACGGGGTC
ATTAGTTCATAGCCCATATATGGAGTTCCGCGTTACATAACTTACGGTAAATGGCCCGCCTGGCTGACCG
CCCAACGACCCCCGCCCATTGACGTCAATAATGACGTATGTTCCCATAGTAACGCCAATAGGGACTTTCC
ATTGACGTCAATGGGTGGAGTATTTACGGTAAACTGCCCACTTGGCAGTACATCAAGTGTATCATATGCC
AAGTACGCCCCCTATTGACGTCAATGACGGTAAATGGCCCGCCTGGCATTATGCCCAGTACATGACCTTA
TGGGACTTTCCTACTTGGCAGTACATCTACGTATTAGTCATCGCTATTACCATGGTGATGCGGTTTTGGC
AGTACATCAATGGGCGTGGATAGCGGTTTGACTCACGGGGATTTCCAAGTCTCCACCCCATTGACGTCAA
TGGGAGTTTGTTTTGGCACCAAAATCAACGGGACTTTCCAAAATGTCGTAACAACTCCGCCCCATTGACG
CAAATGGGCGGTAGGCGTGTACGGTGGGAGGTCTATATAAGCAGAGCTCGTTTAGTGAACCGTCAGATCG
CCTGGAGACGCCATCCACGCTGTTTTGACCTCCATAGAAGACACCGGGACCGATCCAGCCTCCATCGGCT
CGCATCTCTCCTTCACGCGCCCGCCGCCCTACCTGAGGCCGCCATCCACGCCGGTTGAGTCGCGTTCTGC
CGCCTCCCGCCTGTGGTGCCTCCTGAACTGCGTCCGCCGTCTAGGTAAGTTTAAAGCTCAGGTCGAGACC
GGGCCTTTGTCCGGCGCTCCCTTGGAGCCTACCTAGACTCAGCCGGCTCTCCACGCTTTGCCTGACCCTG
CTTGCTCAACTCTAGTTAACGGTGGAGGGCAGTGTAGTCTGAGCAGTACTCGTTGCTGCCGCGCGCGCCA
CCAGACATAATAGCTGACAGACTAACAGACTGTTCCTTTCCATGGGTCTTTTCTGCAGTCACCGTCGTCG
ACACGTGTGATCAGATATCGCGGCCGCTCTAGA
